Addgene plasmid #199386: pDest_U6_A2_CG2_typeEGF_gRNA
Purpose: pDEL110; Gateway Destination vector for cell-type specific CRISPR encoding nrg1 EGF sgRNA
Depositing lab: William Talbot. Depositing organization: Stanford University. Publication: Unmyelinated sensory neurons use Neuregulin signals to promote myelination of interneurons in the CNS. Lysko DE, Talbot WS. Cell Rep. 2022 Nov 15;41(7):111669. doi: 10.1016/j.celrep.2022.111669. PubMed 36384112.
Backbone
  Vector backbone: pDestTol2CG2-U6:gRNA
  Vector type: Tol2 destination vector
Growth in bacteria
  Bacterial resistance: Chloramphenicol and Ampicillin, 25 & 100 μg/mL
  Growth temperature: 37°C
  Growth strain: ccdB Survival
  Copy number: Unknown
Gene/Insert
  Gene/Insert name: nrg1 EGF sgRNA
  Species: D. rerio (zebrafish)
Terms and licenses: Academic/Nonprofit Terms; Industry Terms: Not Available to Industry
How to cite: pDest_U6_A2_CG2_typeEGF_gRNA was a gift from William Talbot (Addgene plasmid # 199386 ; http://n2t.net/addgene:199386 ; RRID:Addgene_199386)
