[The description below was written by a language model from this plasmid's Addgene catalogue record and pLannotate feature annotations shown in this document.]
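Description:
pDest_U6_A2_CG2_typeEGF_gRNA (also designated pDEL110) is an 8.2 kb Tol2 transposon Gateway destination vector built on the pDestTol2CG2-U6:gRNA backbone for cell-type-specific CRISPR mutagenesis in zebrafish. It replicates in E. coli from a high-copy ColE1/pUC-type origin and carries ampicillin resistance on the backbone. Because the unrecombined Gateway cassette is still present, it also confers chloramphenicol resistance and encodes the gyrase toxin CcdB, so it has to be maintained in a ccdB-tolerant strain. Remnants of a pBluescript-type backbone (lac promoter/operator, T3 and T7 promoter sequences, a partial M13/f1 origin) are also annotated.

The fixed payload is a single guide RNA against the EGF domain-encoding region of zebrafish nrg1. The feature table shows the S. pyogenes Cas9 gRNA scaffold. The U6 promoter implied by the plasmid and backbone names is not itself annotated, and neither are the Tol2 arms, although a fragment matching medaka tyrosinase probably reflects flanking sequence from the locus where Tol2 was originally found. Next to the guide cassette lies the attR-flanked CmR/ccdB cassette, where an LR reaction replaces the counterselectable marker with entry-clone elements. The stated purpose suggests these would be a tissue-specific promoter driving Cas9, so that the gene is disrupted only in the chosen cell type, but the record does not spell this out. An EGFP coding sequence followed by SV40 polyadenylation signals is also present. In "CG2" Tol2kit-style backbones this is normally a heart-expressed cmlc2:EGFP transgenesis marker, but its promoter falls in an unannotated region and is not stated in the record.

The vector serves as a recipient for assembling Tol2 transgenes used to test cell-autonomous requirements for Neuregulin 1 signalling, in the context of work on CNS myelination.
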