Features (pLannotate 1.2.2; 26 found; start..end, strand, type, name):
     17..121     +  promoter       AmpR promoter: bla
    122..982     +  CDS            AmpR: β-lactamase; bla; confers resistance to ampicillin, carbenicillin, and related antibiotics
   1153..1741    +  rep_origin     ori: high-copy-number ColE1/pMB1/pBR322/pUC origin of replication
   1924..2016    +  CDS            lacI (fragment): lac repressor; lacI; The lac repressor binds to the lac operator to inhibit transcription in E. coli. This inhibition can be relieved by adding lactose or isopropyl-β-D-thiogalactopyranoside (IPTG).
   2029..2050    +  protein_bind   CAP binding site: CAP binding activates transcription in the presence of cAMP. E. coli catabolite activator protein
   2065..2095    +  promoter       lac promoter: promoter for the E. coli lac operon
   2103..2119    +  protein_bind   lac operator: The lac repressor binds to the lac operator to inhibit transcription in E. coli. This inhibition can be relieved by adding lactose or isopropyl-β-D-thiogalactopyranoside (IPTG). lac repressor encoded by lacI
   2164..2182    +  promoter       T3 promoter: promoter for bacteriophage T3 RNA polymerase
   2195..2235    +  misc_feature   MCS (fragment): pBluescript multiple cloning site
   3690..4406    +  CDS            EGFP: EGFP is a basic (constitutively fluorescent) green fluorescent protein published in 1996, derived from Aequorea victoria. It is reported to be a rapidly-maturing weak dimer with moderate acid sensitivity.
   4435..4452    -  promoter       T7 promoter (fragment): promoter for bacteriophage T7 RNA polymerase
   4457..4589    -  polyA_signal   SV40 poly(A) signal: SV40 polyadenylation signal
   4605..4688    +  CDS            large T antigen (fragment): large T antigen from SV40 (simian virus 40)
   4711..4845    +  polyA_signal   SV40 poly(A) signal: SV40 polyadenylation signal
   5230..5305    +  misc_RNA       gRNA scaffold: guide RNA scaffold for the Streptococcus pyogenes CRISPR/Cas9 system
   5318..5338    -  CDS            lacZα (fragment): LacZα fragment of β-galactosidase; lacZ fragment
   5342..5465    +  protein_bind   attR3: mutant version of attR; recombination site for the Gateway® LR reaction LR Clonase™
   5490..5520    +  promoter       lac UV5 promoter: E. coli lac promoter with an "up" mutation
   5544..5573    +  promoter       cat promoter (fragment): promoter of the E. coli cat gene encoding chloramphenicol acetyltransferase
   5574..6254    +  CDS            CmR: chloramphenicol acetyltransferase confers resistance to chloramphenicol
   6411..6569    +  CDS            ccdA (fragment): CCDA_ECO57 - Also known as H, letA. Experimental evidence at protein level: Swiss-Prot protein existence level 1. Antitoxin component of a type II toxin-antitoxin (TA) system which inhibits the post-segregational killing (PSK) of plasmid-free cells, also referred to as a plasmid addiction system. Binds to and blocks the activity of CcdB; will also remove bound CcdB protein from the CcdB-GyrA complex by forming a CcdA-CcdB complex, a process termed rejuvenation. Functions as a transcriptional corepressor for the ccdAB operon, repression also requires CcdB (By similarity). From Escherichia coli
   6574..6879    +  CDS            ccdB: CcdB, a bacterial toxin that poisons DNA gyrase; ccdB; Plasmids containing the ccdB gene cannot be propagated in standard E. coli strains.
   6920..7039    -  protein_bind   attR1: mutant version of attR; recombination site for the Gateway® LR reaction LR Clonase™
   7023..7043    -  protein_bind   attB4: mutant version of attB; core recombination site for the Gateway® BP reaction BP Clonase™
   7625..7909    -  CDS            tyr (fragment): TYRO_ORYLA - Also known as tyro. Experimental evidence at transcript level: Swiss-Prot protein existence level 2. This is a copper-containing oxidase that functions in the formation of pigments such as melanins and other polyphenolic compounds. From Oryzias latipes (Japanese rice fish) (Japanese killifish).
   7912..8237    +  rep_origin     M13 ori (fragment) (sequence partly withheld): M13 bacteriophage origin of replication; arrow indicates direction of (+) strand synthesis
>Addgene plasmid #199386 | pDest_U6_A2_CG2_typeEGF_gRNA | addgene full sequence | sequence record 421942 | Addgene NGS Result
TTTTCGGGGAAATGTGCGCGGAACCCCTATTTGTTTATTTTTCTAAATACATTCAAATATGTATCCGCTC
ATGAGACAATAACCCTGATAAATGCTTCAATAATATTGAAAAAGGAAGAGTATGAGTATTCAACATTTCC
GTGTCGCCCTTATTCCCTTTTTTGCGGCATTTTGCCTTCCTGTTTTTGCTCACCCAGAAACGCTGGTGAA
AGTAAAAGATGCTGAAGATCAGTTGGGTGCACGAGTGGGTTACATCGAACTGGATCTCAACAGCGGTAAG
ATCCTTGAGAGTTTTCGCCCCGAAGAACGTTTTCCAATGATGAGCACTTTTAAAGTTCTGCTATGTGGCG
CGGTATTATCCCGTATTGACGCCGGGCAAGAGCAACTCGGTCGCCGCATACACTATTCTCAGAATGACTT
GGTTGAGTACTCACCAGTCACAGAAAAGCATCTTACGGATGGCATGACAGTAAGAGAATTATGCAGTGCT
GCCATAACCATGAGTGATAACACTGCGGCCAACTTACTTCTGACAACGATCGGAGGACCGAAGGAGCTAA
CCGCTTTTTTGCACAACATGGGGGATCATGTAACTCGCCTTGATCGTTGGGAACCGGAGCTGAATGAAGC
CATACCAAACGACGAGCGTGACACCACGATGCCTGTAGCAATGGCAACAACGTTGCGCAAACTATTAACT
GGCGAACTACTTACTCTAGCTTCCCGGCAACAATTAATAGACTGGATGGAGGCGGATAAAGTTGCAGGAC
CACTTCTGCGCTCGGCCCTTCCGGCTGGCTGGTTTATTGCTGATAAATCTGGAGCCGGTGAGCGTGGGTC
TCGCGGTATCATTGCAGCACTGGGGCCAGATGGTAAGCCCTCCCGTATCGTAGTTATCTACACGACGGGG
AGTCAGGCAACTATGGATGAACGAAATAGACAGATCGCTGAGATAGGTGCCTCACTGATTAAGCATTGGT
AACTGTCAGACCAAGTTTACTCATATATACTTTAGATTGATTTAAAACTTCATTTTTAATTTAAAAGGAT
CTAGGTGAAGATCCTTTTTGATAATCTCATGACCAAAATGCCTTAACGTGAGTTTTCGTTCCACTGAGCG
TCAGACCCCGTAGAAAAGATCAAAGGATCTTCTTGAGATCCTTTTTTTCTGCGCGTAATCTGCTGCTTGC
AAACAAAAAAACCACCGCTACCAGCGGTGGTTTGTTTGCCGGATCAAGAGCTACCAACTCTTTTTCCGAA
GGTAACTGGCTTCAGCAGAGCGCAGATACCAAATACTGTTCTTCTAGTGTAGCCGTAGTTAGGCCACCAC
TTCAAGAACTCTGTAGCACCGCCTACATACCTCGCTCTGCTAATCCTGTTACCAGTGGCTGCTGCCAGTG
GCGATAAGTCGTGTCTTACCGGGTTGGACTCAAGACGATAGTTACCGGATAAGGCGCAGCGGTCGGGCTG
AACGGGGGGTTCGTGCACACAGCCCAGCTTGGAGCGAACGACCTACACCGAACTGAGATACCTACAGCGT
GAGCTATGAGAAAGCGCCACGCTTCCCGAAGGGAGAAAGGCGGACAGGTATCCGGTAAGCGGCAGGGTCG
GAACAGGAGAGCGCACGAGGGAGCTTCCAGGGGGAAACGCCTGGTATCTTTATAGTCCTGTCGGGTTTCG
CCACCTCTGACTTGAGCGTCGATTTTTGTGATGCTCGTCAGGGGGGCGGAGCCTATGGAAAAACGCCAGC
AACGCGGCCTTTTTACGGTTCCTGGCCTTTTGCTGGCCTTTTGCTCACATGTTCTTTCCTGCGTTATCCC
CTGATTCTGTGGATAACCGTATTACCGCCTTTGAGTGAGCTGATACCGCTCGCCGCAGCCGAACGACCGA
GCGCAGCGAGTCAGTGAGCGAGGAAGCGGAAGAGCGCCCAATACGCAAACCGCCTCTCCCCGCGCGTTGG
CCGATTCATTAATGCAGCTGGCACGACAGGTTTCCCGACTGGAAAGCGGGCAGTGAGCGCAACGCAATTA
ATGTGAGTTAGCTCACTCATTAGGCACCCCAGGCTTTACACTTTATGCTTCCGGCTCGTATGTTGTGTGG
AATTGTGAGCGGATAACAATTTCACACAGGAAACAGCTATGACCATGATTACGCCAAGCGCGCAATTAAC
CCTCACTAAAGGGAACAAAAGCTGGAGCTCCACCGCGGTGGCGGCCGCTCTAGAACTAGTGGATCTGCTG
GGCTTGCTGAAGGTAGGGGGTCAAGAACCAGAGGTGTAAAGTACTTGAGTAATTTTACTTGATTACTGTA
CTTAAGTATTATTTTTGGGGATTTTTACTTTACTTGAGTACAATTAAAAATCAATACTTTTACTTTTACT
TAATTACATTTTTTTAGAAAAAAAAGTACTTTTTACTCCTTACAATTTTATTTACAGTCAAAAAGTACTT
ATTTTTTGGAGATCACTTCATTCTATTTTCCCTTGCTATTACCAAACCAATTGAATTGCGCTGATGCCCA
GTTTAATTTAAATGTTATTTATTCTGCCTATGAAAATCGTTTTCACATTATATGAAATTGGTCAGACATG
TTCATTGGTCCTTTGGAAGTGACGTCATGTCACATCTATTACCACAATGCACAGCACCTTGACCTGGAAA
TTAGGGAAATTATAACAGTCAATCAGTGGAAGAAAATGGAGGAAGTATGTGATTCATCAGCAGCTGCGAG
CAGCACAGTCCAAAATCAGCCACAGGATCAAGAGCACCCGTGGCCGTATCTTCGCAGATCTAAAGCTTAA
ATCAGTTGTGTTAAATAAGAGACATTCAAAATAAATGTAAATGAGCTCTCCAAATCAGCAGACTTAACAT
TCTTTAAAATGATTGATTCAATAGTGATAAAAATCAGGCATAGCCAGTTGTAACTTTAGATAAATTACAG
AAAATGTCAAATACAGAGAACCGATTCTTTTTTATGATACATCCAAGCACACATTTAACACAATCCAGGC
AAACCCCGAATTTCACAGTCACAAGCACTGTTTGTACAAGAGCTTTGCCTAAGGACACACAGTCTCTATA
AGTCCAGGTCGTTGGTTTCACTCTTATTTTAAACATGTGACATTTTTCCTGCCATCCTGTCTTAGGCTGC
TGTTTGCTTCATTCCATGTCACATTAAATTCCTCAGTAGCACCTTTTACACACACAGCCAATCTTTTCCA
GAAAATTCAATTGCTTTGAAGAGATAATGTGTGAACAAATCCATTTAGAAAAGGAAAATTAAGAATTTGT
AAAATCATCTGTAAATTGTTGGCATTCTTCTGTATATGAACATCACATCATTTACAGGTAAAGGTCTGGT
CATTAATTATATGACAATTTACTGGTATTATTTTGTGAAAGGGGCTATTTTCAATGCGTTCATCCATCCT
TTTCATCCCTCAAATCTCTCATTCACGTCCCCCTCCCCATCTGCACACTTTATCTCATTTCCACCCTGCT
GGAATCTGAGCACTTGTGCAGTTATCAGGGCTCCTGTATTTAGGAGGCTCTGGGTGTCCATGTAGGGGAC
GAACAGAAACACTGCAGACCTTTATAGAAGAACAATTGATAAGAGTCCTCATACATAAAGACTCCATTAG
TAAGCCAGTGACCCAGGAGCCCAGACCAACAGCAAAGCAGACAGTGACCATGGTGAGCAAGGGCGAAGAG
CTGTTCACCGGGGTGGTGCCCATCCTGGTCGAGCTGGACGGCGACGTAAACGGCCACAAGTTCAGCGTGT
CCGGCGAGGGCGAGGGCGATGCCACCTACGGCAAGCTGACCCTGAAGTTCATCTGCACCACCGGCAAGCT
GCCCGTGCCCTGGCCCACCCTCGTGACCACCCTGACCTACGGCGTGCAGTGCTTCAGCCGCTACCCCGAC
CACATGAAGCAGCACGACTTCTTCAAGTCCGCCATGCCCGAAGGCTACGTCCAGGAGCGCACCATCTTCT
TCAAGGACGACGGCAACTACAAGACCCGCGCCGAGGTGAAGTTCGAGGGCGACACCCTGGTGAACCGCAT
CGAGCTGAAGGGCATCGACTTCAAGGAGGACGGCAACATCCTGGGGCACAAGCTGGAGTACAACTACAAC
AGCCACAACGTCTATATCATGGCCGACAAGCAGAAGAACGGCATCAAGGTGAACTTCAAGATCCGCCACA
ACATCGAGGACGGCAGCGTGCAGCTCGCCGACCACTACCAGCAGAACACCCCCATCGGCGACGGCCCCGT
GCTGCTGCCCGACAACCACTACCTGAGCACCCAGTCCGCCCTGAGCAAAGACCCCAACGAGAAGCGCGAT
CACATGGTCCTGCTGGAGTTCGTGACCGCCGCCGGGATCACTCTCGGCATGGACGAGCTGTACAAGTAAA
GCGGCCCCTCTCGAGCCTCTAGAACTATAGTGAGTCGTATTACGTAGATCCAGACATGATAAGATACATT
GATGAGTTTGGACAAACCACAACTAGAATGCAGTGAAAAAAATGCTTTATTTGTGAAATTTGTGATGCTA
TTGCTTTATTTGTAACCATTATAAGCTGCAATAAACAAGAGATCTGATCTAGAGGATCATAATCAGCCAT
ACCACATTTGTAGAGGTTTTACTTGCTTTAAAAAACCTCCCACACCTCCCCCTGAACCTGAAACATAAAA
TGAATGCAATTGTTGTTGTTAACTTGTTTATTGCAGCTTATAATGGTTACAAATAAAGCAATAGCATCAC
AAATTTCACAAATAAAGCATTTTTTTCACTGCATTCTAGTTGTGGTTTGTCCAAACTCATCAATGTATCT
TATCATGTCTGGATCATCATCGATGCGTCTTTTGTTCTGGTCATCAAGGAGGGGGGAATGTTCTGCGCAT
GCCTGTGGGGGAGGGAGAAGGACACGTCACTGAAAACGTCCCTGCATCACACCGAGACACCCAATCACTC
AAGCCGAGACCAGATAATTTTGCATATGCTTTAAAGTTTGAAAAATACCACGGTAAACCCTCACACAAAC
TCTGGATTTGAGATCTTTCAGGTTTTATCAGTTTGCAGGTTTATGTCACCATGATATAGGGTCAGACTTG
ATCTAAGGGAGCTGAATAAGTGGTTTAGTCACTCACCACCTCCCAAAAACATACCCAGAAGTCCCTGGTA
TATATAGCTCTCCCTCCAGCTCTTGGTTCGGATGTCTTGGCCGAGGGAGGTTTTAGAGCTAGAAATAGCA
AGTTAAAATAAGGCTAGTCCGTTATCAACTTGAAAAAGTGGCACCGAGTCGGTGCTTTTTTGGTACCGTA
AAACGACGGCCAGTGAATTATCAACTATGTATAATAAAGTTGAACGAGAAACGTAAAATGATATAAATAT
CAATATATTAAATTAGATTTTGCATAAAAAACAGACTACATAATACTGTAAAACACAACATATCCAGTCA
CTATGGCGGCCGCATTAGGCACCCCAGGCTTTACACTTTATGCTTCCGGCTCGTATAATGTGTGGATTTT
GAGTTAGGATCCGTCGAGATTTTCAGGAGCTAAGGAAGCTAAAATGGAGAAAAAAATCACTGGATATACC
ACCGTTGATATATCCCAATGGCATCGTAAAGAACATTTTGAGGCATTTCAGTCAGTTGCTCAATGTACCT
ATAACCAGACCGTTCAGCTGGATATTACGGCCTTTTTAAAGACCGTAAAGAAAAATAAGCACAAGTTTTA
TCCGGCCTTTATTCACATTCTTGCCCGCCTGATGAATGCTCATCCGGAATTCCGTATGGCAATGAAAGAC
GGTGAGCTGGTGATATGGGATAGTGTTCACCCTTGTTACACCGTTTTCCATGAGCAAACTGAAACGTTTT
CATCGCTCTGGAGTGAATACCACGACGATTTCCGGCAGTTTCTACACATATATTCGCAAGATGTGGCGTG
TTACGGTGAAAACCTGGCCTATTTCCCTAAAGGGTTTATTGAGAATATGTTTTTCGTCTCAGCCAATCCC
TGGGTGAGTTTCACCAGTTTTGATTTAAACGTGGCCAATATGGACAACTTCTTCGCCCCCGTTTTCACCA
TGGGCAAATATTATACGCAAGGCGACAAGGTGCTGATGCCGCTGGCGATTCAGGTTCATCATGCCGTTTG
TGATGGCTTCCATGTCGGCAGAATGCTTAATGAATTACAACAGTACTGCGATGAGTGGCAGGCGGGGCGT
AATCTAGAGGATCCGGCTTACTAAAAGCCAGATAACAGTATGCGTATTTGCGCGCTGATTTTTGCGGTAT
AAGAATATATACTGATATGTATACCCGAAGTATGTCAAAAAGAGGTATGCTATGAAGCAGCGTATTACAG
TGACAGTTGACAGCGACAGCTATCAGTTGCTCAAGGCATATATGATGTCAATATCTCCGGTTCGGTAAGC
ACAACCATGCAGAATGAAGCCCGTCGTCTGCGTGCCGAACGCTGGAAAGCGGAAAATCAGGAAGGGATGG
CTGAGGTCGCCCGGTTTATTGAAATGAACGGCTCCTTTGCCGACGAGAACAGGGGCTGGTGAAATGCAGT
TTAAGGTTTACACCTATAAAAGAGAGAGCCGTTATCGTCTGTTTGTGGATGTACAGAGTGATATTATTGA
CACGCCCGGGCGACGGATGGTGATCCCCCTGGCCAGTGCACGTCTGCTGTCAGATAAAGTCCCCCGTGAA
CTTTACCCGGTGGTGCATATCGGGGATGAAAGCTGGCGCATGATGACCACCGATATGGCCAGTGTGCCGG
TCTCCGTTATCGGGGAAGAAGTGGCTGATCTCAGCCACCGCGAAAATGACATCAAAAACGCCATTAACCT
GATGTTCTGGGGAATATAAATGTCAGGCTCCCTTATACACAGCCAGTCTGCAGGTCGACCATAGTGACTG
GATATGTTGTGTTTTACAGTATTATGTAGTCTGTTTTTTATGCAAAATCTAATTTAATATATTGATATTT
ATATCATTTTACGTTTCTCGTTCAACTTTTCTATACAAAGTTGATAGCTTGGCGTAATCATGGTCATAGC
TGTTTCCTGCTCGAGGGCCCATCTGGCCTGTGTTTCAGACACCAGGGAGTCTCTGCTCACGTTTCCTGCT
ATTTGCAGCCTCTCTATCAAGACTAATACACCTCTTCCCGCATCGGCTGCCTGTGAGAGGCTTTTCAGCA
CTGCAGGATTGCTTTTCAGCCCCAAAAGAGCTAGGCTTGACACTAACAATTTTGAGAATCAGCTTCTACT
GAAGTTAAATCTGAGGTTTTACAACTTTGAGTAGCGTGTACTGGCATTAGATTGTCTGTCTTATAGTTTG
ATAATTAAATACAAACAGTTCTAAAGCAGGATAAAACCTTGTATGCATTTCATTTAATGTTTTTTGAGAT
TAAAAGCTTAAACAAGAATCTCTAGTTTTCTTTCTTGCTTTTACTTTTACTTCCTTAATACTCAAGTACA
ATTTTAATGGAGTACTTTTTTACTTTTACTCAAGTAAGATTCTAGCCAGATACTTTTACTTTTAATTGAG
TAAAATTTTCCCTAAGTACTTGTACTTTCACTTGAGTAAAATTTTTGAGTACTTTTTACACCTCTGTCAA
GAACTCCTGGACAAACCTCTGACCTGTGTGGAACAGAGTGGATATGGGTGTCTGAACAGATATTCACGTC
TTTTGCAGATCAGAGGGCATTTCTGGTGTTGTGCAATGACCTGGGTCCAACAGGTAGGCGTACTCGTATC
CAAGAGCATTGTTGGACAGGAGGTAGTCTCCATTCCTATAAAGAGGAAGGAATGGCACCATGTAGTAGCC
GTCATTGTGGCCAATTGGTGCATTGGTACGTGGGTAGATGGACCGGGGAGGCTGATGAGTTCTTAGCCAG
C
[86 nt withheld, positions 7912-7997]
A
[49 nt withheld, positions 7999-8047]
CCTTTGACGTTGGAGTCCACGTTCTTT
[37 nt withheld, positions 8075-8111]
ACCCTATCTCGGTCTATTCTTTTGATTTATAAGGGATTTTGCCGATTTCGGCCTATTGGTTAAAAAATGA
GCTGATTTAACAAAAATTTAACGCGAATTTTAACAAAATATTAACGCTTACAATTTAGGTGGCAC
